Addgene plasmid #59830: pcDNA5 FRT TO myc Separase delta 1278-1291
Purpose: Allows the integration of myc Separase delta 1278-1291 in the genome and Tet-inducible expression.
Depositing lab: Stephen Taylor. Depositing organization: University of Manchester. Publication: Protein phosphatase 2A and separase form a complex regulated by separase autocleavage. Holland AJ, Bottger F, Stemmann O, Taylor SS. J Biol Chem. 2007 Aug 24;282(34):24623-32. Epub 2007 Jun 29. 10.1074/jbc.M702545200 PubMed 17604273.
Backbone
  Vector backbone: pcDNA5/FRT/TO
  Backbone manufacturer: Invitrogen
  Vector type: Mammalian Expression
  Selectable markers: Hygromycin
Growth in bacteria
  Bacterial resistance: Ampicillin, 100 μg/mL
  Growth temperature: 37°C
  Growth strain: DH5alpha
  Copy number: High Copy
Gene/Insert
  Gene/Insert name: Separase
  Species: H. sapiens (human)
  Mutation: delta 1278-1291
  Entrez Gene: ESPL1 (a.k.a. ESP1, SEPA)
  Promoter: hybrid human cytomegalovirus (CMV)/TetO2 promoter
  Tag / fusion protein: Myc (N terminal on insert)
  Cloning method: Unknown
  Sequencing primers: 5′ CMV-F; 3′ BGH-rev
Terms and licenses: Academic/Nonprofit Terms; Industry Terms: Not Available to Industry
How to cite: pcDNA5 FRT TO myc Separase delta 1278-1291 was a gift from Stephen Taylor (Addgene plasmid # 59830 ; http://n2t.net/addgene:59830 ; RRID:Addgene_59830)
