[The description below was written by a language model from this plasmid's Addgene catalogue record and pLannotate feature annotations shown in this document.]
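Description:
pcDNA5 FRT TO myc Separase delta 1278-1291 is a mammalian expression plasmid of about 11.6 kb built on the Invitrogen pcDNA5/FRT/TO backbone, designed for site-specific genomic integration and tetracycline-inducible expression of a mutant human separase. In bacteria it is maintained as a high-copy plasmid through a ColE1/pUC-type origin and selected with ampicillin via the β-lactamase gene. The feature table also picks up short backbone remnants (fragments of bom, f1 ori, lac promoter/operator and lacI) that have no role in the expression strategy.

The payload is the ESPL1 coding sequence, encoding the caspase-like protease that cleaves the SCC1/RAD21 cohesin subunit at anaphase onset, carrying a deletion of residues 1278-1291 and an N-terminal Myc epitope tag according to the catalogue entry; the tag itself is not separately annotated in the feature table. Transcription is driven by the hybrid CMV/TetO2 promoter, seen in the annotation as the CMV enhancer and promoter followed by two short tet operator matches, and is terminated by the bGH polyadenylation signal. In cells expressing the Tet repressor, the operators keep the promoter silent until tetracycline or doxycycline is added. Downstream lies an FRT site placed directly in front of a hygromycin resistance gene with an SV40 poly(A) signal. No full promoter is annotated upstream of this gene. In this vector system, FLP-mediated recombination into a genomic FRT site in a suitable host line is what places the marker under a resident promoter, so that hygromycin resistance reports correct integration.

The construct is used to generate isogenic stable cell lines with inducible expression of this separase deletion mutant. The associated study concerned the separase–protein phosphatase 2A complex and its regulation by separase autocleavage, though the record does not state the specific functional consequence of the deletion.
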