Features (pLannotate 1.2.2; 21 found; start..end, strand, type, name):
     28..80      -  misc_feature   bom (fragment): basis of mobility region from pBR322
    235..614     +  enhancer       CMV enhancer: human cytomegalovirus immediate early enhancer
    615..818     +  promoter       CMV promoter: human cytomegalovirus (CMV) immediate early promoter
    820..839     +  promoter       PLtetO-1 promoter (fragment): modified phage lambda PL promoter with tet operator sites (Lutz and Bujard, 1997)
    841..860     +  promoter       PLtetO-1 promoter (fragment): modified phage lambda PL promoter with tet operator sites (Lutz and Bujard, 1997)
    868..901     +  promoter       TRE3GV promoter (fragment): 3rd-generation Tet-responsive promoter that can be activated by binding of Tet-On® 3G, optimized for retroviral and lentiviral vectors
   1187..7504    +  CDS            ESPL1: ESPL1_HUMAN - Also known as ESP1, KIAA0165. Experimental evidence at protein level: Swiss-Prot protein existence level 1. Caspase-like protease, which plays a central role in the chromosome segregation by cleaving the SCC1/RAD21 subunit of the cohesin complex at the onset of anaphase. During most of the cell cycle, it is inactivated by different mechanisms. From Homo sapiens (Human).
   7547..7771    +  polyA_signal   bGH poly(A) signal: bovine growth hormone polyadenylation signal
   7775..7796    +  promoter       SV40 promoter (fragment): SV40 enhancer and early promoter
   7817..8050    +  rep_origin     f1 ori (fragment) (sequence partly withheld): f1 bacteriophage origin of replication; arrow indicates direction of (+) strand synthesis
   8055..8102    +  protein_bind   FRT: FLP-mediated recombination occurs in the 8-bp core sequence TCTAGAAA (Turan and Bode, 2011). FLP recombinase from the Saccharomyces cerevisiae 2μ plasmid
   8110..9132    +  CDS            HygR: aminoglycoside phosphotransferase from E. coli; aph(4)-Ia; confers resistance to hygromycin
   9142..9267    +  CDS            ble (fragment): BLE_KLEPN - Experimental evidence at protein level: Swiss-Prot protein existence level 1. Binding protein with a strong affinity to the bleomycin family of antibiotics. Binds to CL990; an antimitotic-antibiotic compound. From Klebsiella pneumoniae.
   9262..9383    +  polyA_signal   SV40 poly(A) signal: SV40 polyadenylation signal
   9454..9476    -  protein_bind   lac operator (fragment): The lac repressor binds to the lac operator to inhibit transcription in E. coli. This inhibition can be relieved by adding lactose or isopropyl-β-D-thiogalactopyranoside (IPTG). lac repressor encoded by lacI
   9480..9510    -  promoter       lac promoter: promoter for the E. coli lac operon
   9525..9546    -  protein_bind   CAP binding site: CAP binding activates transcription in the presence of cAMP. E. coli catabolite activator protein
   9559..9651    -  CDS            lacI (fragment): lac repressor; lacI; The lac repressor binds to the lac operator to inhibit transcription in E. coli. This inhibition can be relieved by adding lactose or isopropyl-β-D-thiogalactopyranoside (IPTG).
   9834..10422   -  rep_origin     ori: high-copy-number ColE1/pMB1/pBR322/pUC origin of replication
  10593..11453   -  CDS            AmpR: β-lactamase; bla; confers resistance to ampicillin, carbenicillin, and related antibiotics
  11454..11558   -  promoter       AmpR promoter: bla
>Addgene plasmid #59830 | pcDNA5 FRT TO myc Separase delta 1278-1291 | depositor full sequence | sequence record 99127 | Full Sequence
GACGGATCGGGAGATCTCCCGATCCCCTATGGTGCACTCTCAGTACAATCTGCTCTGATGCCGCATAGTT
AAGCCAGTATCTGCTCCCTGCTTGTGTGTTGGAGGTCGCTGAGTAGTGCGCGAGCAAAATTTAAGCTACA
ACAAGGCAAGGCTTGACCGACAATTGCATGAAGAATCTGCTTAGGGTTAGGCGTTTTGCGCTGCTTCGCG
ATGTACGGGCCAGATATACGCGTTGACATTGATTATTGACTAGTTATTAATAGTAATCAATTACGGGGTC
ATTAGTTCATAGCCCATATATGGAGTTCCGCGTTACATAACTTACGGTAAATGGCCCGCCTGGCTGACCG
CCCAACGACCCCCGCCCATTGACGTCAATAATGACGTATGTTCCCATAGTAACGCCAATAGGGACTTTCC
ATTGACGTCAATGGGTGGAGTATTTACGGTAAACTGCCCACTTGGCAGTACATCAAGTGTATCATATGCC
AAGTACGCCCCCTATTGACGTCAATGACGGTAAATGGCCCGCCTGGCATTATGCCCAGTACATGACCTTA
TGGGACTTTCCTACTTGGCAGTACATCTACGTATTAGTCATCGCTATTACCATGGTGATGCGGTTTTGGC
AGTACATCAATGGGCGTGGATAGCGGTTTGACTCACGGGGATTTCCAAGTCTCCACCCCATTGACGTCAA
TGGGAGTTTGTTTTGGCACCAAAATCAACGGGACTTTCCAAAATGTCGTAACAACTCCGCCCCATTGACG
CAAATGGGCGGTAGGCGTGTACGGTGGGAGGTCTATATAAGCAGAGCTCTCCCTATCAGTGATAGAGATC
TCCCTATCAGTGATAGAGATCGTCGACGAGCTCGTTTAGTGAACCGTCAGATCGCCTGGAGACGCCATCC
ACGCTGTTTTGACCTCCATAGAAGACACCGGGACCGATCCAGCCTCCGGACTCTAGCGTTTAAACTTAAG
CTTGGTACCCCGGGGAATTCGGCAGATCCCGAGGTCCGACAGCGCCCGGCCCAGATCCCCACGCCTGCCA
GGAGCAAGCCGAGAGCCAGCCGGCCGGCGCACTCCGACTCCGAGCAGTCTCTGTCCTTCGACCCGAGCCC
CGCGCCCTTTCCGGGACCCCTGCCCCGCGGATGGAGCAGAAGCTCATCTCAGAAGAAGACCTCGAGAGGA
GCTTCAAAAGAGTCAACTTTGGGACTCTGCTAAGCAGCCAGAAGGAGGCTGAAGAGTTGCTGCCCGACTT
GAAGGAGTTCCTGTCCAACCCTCCAGCTGGTTTTCCCAGCAGCCGATCTGATGCTGAGAGGAGACAAGCT
TGTGATGCCATCCTGAGGGCTTGCAACCAGCAGCTGACTGCTAAGCTAGCTTGCCCTAGGCATCTGGGGA
GCCTGCTGGAGCTGGCAGAGCTGGCCTGTGATGGCTACTTAGTGTCTACCCCACAGCGTCCTCCCCTCTA
CCTGGAACGAATTCTCTTTGTCTTACTGCGGAATGCTGCTGCACAAGGAAGCCCAGAGGCCACACTCCGC
CTTGCTCAGCCCCTCCATGCCTGCTTGGTGCAGTGCTCTCGCGAGGCTGCTCCCCAGGACTATGAGGCCG
TGGCTCGGGGCAGCTTTTCTCTGCTTTGGAAGGGGGCAGAAGCCCTGTTGGAACGGCGAGCTGCATTTGC
AGCTCGGCTGAAGGCCTTGAGCTTCCTAGTACTCTTGGAGGATGAAAGTACCCCTTGTGAGGTTCCTCAC
TTTGCTTCTCCAACAGCCTGTCGAGCGGTAGCTGCCCATCAGCTATTTGATGCCAGTGGCCATGGTCTAA
ATGAAGCAGATGCTGATTTCCTAGATGACCTGCTCTCCAGGCACGTGATCAGAGCCTTGGTGGGTGAGAG
AGGGAGCTCTTCTGGGCTTCTTTCTCCCCAGAGGGCCCTCTGCCTCTTGGAGCTCACCTTGGAACACTGC
CGTCGCTTTTGCTGGAGCCGCCACCATGACAAAGCCATCAGCGCAGTGGAGAAGGCTCACAGTTACCTAA
GGAACACCAATCTAGCCCCTAGCCTTCAGCTATGTCAGCTGGGGGTTAAGCTGCTGCAGGTTGGGGAGGA
AGGACCTCAGGCAGTGGCCAAGCTTCTGATCAAGGCATCAGCTGTCCTGAGCAAGAGTATGGAGGCACCA
TCACCCCCACTTCGGGCATTGTATGAGAGCTGCCAGTTCTTCCTTTCAGGCCTGGAACGAGGCACCAAGA
GGCGCTATAGACTTGATGCCATTCTGAGCCTCTTTGCTTTTCTTGGAGGGTACTGCTCTCTTCTGCAGCA
GCTGCGGGATGATGGTGTGTATGGGGGCTCCTCCAAGCAACAGCAGTCTTTTCTTCAGATGTACTTTCAG
GGACTTCACCTCTACACTGTGGTGGTTTATGACTTTGCCCAAGGCTGTCAGATAGTTGATTTGGCTGACC
TGACCCAACTAGTGGACAGTTGTAAATCTACCGTTGTCTGGATGCTGGAGGCCTTAGAGGGCCTGTCGGG
CCAAGAGCTGACGGACCACATGGGGATGACCGCTTCTTACACCAGTAATTTGGCCTACAGCTTCTATAGT
CACAAGCTCTATGCCGAGGCCTGTGCCATCTCTGAGCCGCTCTGTCAGCACCTGGGTTTGGTGAAGCCAG
GCACTTATCCCGAGGTGCCTCCTGAGAAGTTGCACAGGTGCTTCCGGCTACAAGTAGAGAGTTTGAAGAA
ACTGGGTAAACAGGCCCAGGGCTGCAAGATGGTGATTTTGTGGCTGGCAGCCCTGCAACCCTGTAGCCCT
GAACACATGGCTGAGCCAGTCACTTTCTGGGTTCGGGTCAAGATGGATGCGGCCAGGGCTGGAGACAAGG
AGCTACAGCTAAAGACTCTGCGAGACAGCCTCAGTGGCTGGGACCCGGAGACCCTGGCCCTCCTGCTGAG
GGAGGAGCTGCAGGCCTACAAGGCGGTGCGGGCCGACACTGGACAGGAACGCTTCAACATCATCTGTGAC
CTCCTGGAGCTGAGCCCCGAGGAGACACCAGCCGGGGCCTGGGCACGAGCCACCCACCTGGTAGAACTGG
CTCAGGTGCTCTGCTACCACGACTTTACGCAGCAGACCAACTGCTCTGCTCTGGATGCTATCCGGGAAGC
CCTGCAGCTTCTGGACTCTGTGAGGCCTGAGGCCCAGGCCAGAGATCAGCTTCTGGACGATAAAGCACAG
GCCTTGCTGTGGCTTTACATCTGTACTCTGGAAGCCAAAATACAGGAAGGTATCGAGCGGGATCGGAGAG
CCCAGGCCCCTGGTAACTTGGAGGAATTTGAAGTCAATGACCTGAACTATGAAGATAAACTCCAGGAAGA
TCGTTTCCTATACAGTAACATTGCCTTCAACCTGGCTGCAGATGCTGCTCAGTCCAAATGCCTGGACCAA
GCCCTGGCCCTGTGGAAGGAGCTGCTTACAAAGGGGCAGGCCCCAGCTGTACGGTGTCTCCAGCAGACAG
CAGCCTCACTGCAGATCCTAGCAGCCCTCTACCAGCTGGTGGCAAAGCCCATGCAGGCTCTGGAGGTCCT
CCTGCTGCTACGGATTGTCTCTGAGAGACTGAAGGACCACTCGAAGGCAGCTGGCTCCTCCTGCCACATC
ACCCAGCTCCTCCTGACCCTCGGCTGTCCCAGCTATGCCCAGTTACACCTGGAAGAGGCAGCATCGAGCC
TGAAGCATCTCGATCAGACTACTGACACATACCTGCTCCTTTCCCTGACCTGTGATCTGCTTCGAAGTCA
ACTCTACTGGACTCACCAGAAGGTGACCAAGGGTGTCTCTCTGCTGCTGTCTGTGCTTCGGGATCCTGCC
CTCCAGAAGTCCTCCAAGGCTTGGTACTTGCTGCGTGTCCAGGTCCTGCAGCTGGTGGCAGCTTACCTTA
GCCTCCCGTCAAACAACCTCTCACACTCCCTGTGGGAGCAGCTCTGTGCCCAAGGCTGGCAGACACCTGA
GATAGCTCTCATAGACTCCCATAAGCTCCTCCGAAGCATCATCCTCCTGCTGATGGGCAGTGACATTCTC
TCAACTCAGAAAGCAGCTGTGGAGACATCGTTTTTGGACTATGGTGAAAATCTGGTACAAAAATGGCAGG
TTCTTTCAGAGGTGCTGAGCTGCTCAGAGAAGCTGGTCTGCCACCTGGGCCGCCTGGGTAGTGTGAGTGA
AGCCAAGGCCTTTTGCTTGGAGGCCCTAAAACTTACAACAAAGCTGCAGATACCACGCCAGTGTGCCCTG
TTCCTGGTGCTGAAGGGCGAGCTGGAGCTGGCCCGCAATGACATTGATCTCTGTCAGTCGGACCTGCAGC
AGGTTCTGTTCTTGCTTGAGTCTTGCACAGAGTTTGGTGGGGTGACTCAGCACCTGGACTCTGTGAAGAA
GGTCCACCTGCAGAAGGGGAAGCAGCAGGCCCAGGTCCCCTGTCCTCCACAGCTCCCAGAGGAGGAGCTC
TTCCTAAGAGGCCCTGCTCTAGAGCTGGTGGCCACTGTGGCCAAGGAGCCTGGCCCCATAGCACCTTCTA
CAAACTCCTCCCCAGTCTTGAAAACCAAGCCCCAGCCCATACCCAACTTCCTGTCCCATTCACCCACCTG
TGACTGCTCGCTCTGCGCCAGCCCTGTCCTCACAGCAGTCTGTCTGCGCTGGGTATTGGTCACGGCAGGG
GTGAGGCTGGCCATGGGCCACCAAGCCCAGGGTCTGGATCTGCTGCAGGTCGTGCTGAAGGGCTGTCCTG
AAGCCGCTGAGCGCCTCACCCAAGCTCTCCAAGCTTCCCTGAATCATAAAACACCCCCCTCCTTGGTTCC
AAGCCTCTTGGATGAGATCTTGGCTCAAGCATACACACTGTTGGCACTGGAGGGCCTGAACCAGCCATCA
AACGAGAGCCTGCAGAAGGTTCTACAGTCAGGGCTGAAGTTTGTAGCAGCACGGATACCCCACCTAGAGC
CCTGGCGAGCCAGCCTGCTCTTGATTTGGGCCCTCACAAAACTATCCTGGGGCTGGCAGCCACCATTAAT
AAAAAGTGTCCCTGGCTCAGAGCCCTCTAAGACTCAGGGCCAAAAACGTTCTGGACGAGGGCGCCAAAAG
TTAGCCTCTGCTCCCCTGAGCCTCAATAATACCTCTCAGAAAGGTCTGGAAGGTAGAGGACTGCCCTGCA
CACCTAAACCCCCAGACCGGATCAGGCAAGCTGGCCCTCATGTCCCCTTCACGGTGTTTGAGGAAGTCTG
CCCTACAGAGAGCAAGCCTGAAGTACCCCAGGCCCCCAGGGTACAACAGAGAGTCCAGACGCGCCTCAAG
GTGAACTTCAGTGATGACAGTGACTTGGAAGACCCTGTCTCAGCTGAGGCCTGGCTGGCAGAGGAGCCTA
AGAGACGGGGCACTGCTTCCCGGGGCCGGGGGCGAGCAAGGAAGGGCCTGAGCCTAAAGACGGATGCCGT
GGTTGCCCCAGGTAGTGCCCCTGGGAACCCTGGCCTGAATGGCAGGAGCCGGAGGGCCAAGAAGGTGGCA
TCAAGACATTGTGAGGAGCGGCGTCCCCAGAGGGCCAGTGACCAGGCCAGGCCTGGCCCTGAGATCATGA
GGACCATCCCTGAGGAAGAACTGACTGACAACTGGAGAAAAATGAGCTTTGAGATCCTCAGGGGCTCTGA
CGGGGAAGACTCAGCCTCAGGTGGGAAGACTCCAGCTCCGGGCCCTGAGGCAGCTTCTGGAGAATGGGAG
CTGCTGAGGCTGGATTCCAGCAAGAAGAAGCTGCCCAGCCCATGCCCAGACAAGGAGAGTGACAAGGACC
TTGGTCCTCGGCTCCAGCTCCCCTCAGCCCCCGTAGCCACTGGTCTTTCTACCCTGGACTCCATCTGTGA
CTCCCTGAGTGTTGCTTTCCGGGGCATTAGTCACTGTCCTCCTAGTGGGCTCTATGCCCACCTCTGCCGC
TTCCTGGCCTTGTGCCTGGGCCACCGGGATCCTTATGCCACTGCTTTCCTTGTCACCGAGTCTGTCTCCA
TCACCTGTCGCCACCAGCTGCTCACCCACCTCCACAGACAGCTCAGCAAGGCCCAGAAGCACCGAGGATC
ACTTGAAATAGCAGACCAGCTGCAGGGGCTGAGCCTTCAGGAGATGCCTGGAGATGTCCCCCTGGCCCGC
ATCCAGCGCCTCTTTTCCTTCAGGGCTTTGGAATCTGGCCACTTCCCCCAGCCTGAAAAGGAGAGTTTCC
AGGAGCGCCTGGCTCTGATCCCCAGTGGGGTGACTGTGTGTGTGTTGGCCCTGGCCACCCTCCAGCCCGG
AACCGTGGGCAACACCCTCCTGCTGACCCGGCTGGAAAAGGACAGTCCCCCAGTCAGTGTGCAGATTCCC
ACTGGCCAGAACAAGCTTCATCTGCGTTCAGTCCTGAATGAGTTTGATGCCATCCAGAAGGCACAGAAAG
AGAACAGCAGCTGTACTGACAAGCGAGAATGGTGGACAGGGCGGCTGGCACTGGACCACAGGATGGAGGT
TCTCATCGCTTCCCTAGAGAAGTCTGTGCTGGGCTGCTGGAAGGGGCTGCTGCTGCCGTCCAGTGAGGAG
CCCGGCCCTGCCCAGGAGGCCTCCCGCCTACAGGAGCTGCTACAGGACTGTGGCTGGAAATATCCTGACC
GCACTCTGCTGAAAATCATGCTCAGTGGTGCCGGTGCCCTCACCCCTCAGGACATTCAGGCCCTGGCCTA
CGGGCTGTGCCCAACCCAGCCAGAGCGAGCCCAGGAGCTCCTGAATGAGGCAGTAGGACGTCTACAGGGC
CTGACAGTACCAAGCAATAGCCACCTTGTCTTGGTCCTAGACAAGGACTTGCAGAAGCTGCCGTGGGAAA
GCATGCCCAGCCTCCAAGCACTGCCTGTCACCCGGCTGCCCTCCTTCCGCTTCCTACTCAGCTACTCCAT
CATCAAAGAGTATGGGGCCTCGCCAGTGCTGAGTCAAGGGGTGGATCCACGAAGTACCTTCTATGTCCTG
AACCCTCACAATAACCTGTCAAGCACAGAGGAGCAATTTCGAGCCAATTTCAGCAGTGAAGCTGGCTGGA
GAGGAGTGGTTGGGGAGGTGCCAAGACCTGAACAGGTGCAGGAAGCCCTGACAAAGCATGATTTGTATAT
CTATGCAGGGCATGGGGCTGGTGCCCGCTTCCTTGATGGGCAGGCTGTCCTGCGGCTGAGCTGTCGGGCA
GTGGCCCTGCTGTTTGGCTGTAGCAGTGCGGCCCTGGCTGTGCATGGAAACCTGGAGGGGGCTGGCATCG
TGCTCAAGTACATCATGGCTGGTTGCCCCTTGTTTCTGGGTAATCTCTGGGATGTGACTGACCGCGACAT
TGACCGCTACACGGAAGCTCTGCTGCAAGGCTGGCTTGGAGCAGGCCCAGGGGCCCCCCTTCTCTACTAT
GTAAACCAGGCCCGCCAAGCTCCCCGACTCAAGTATCTTATTGGGGCTGCACCTATAGCCTATGGCTTGC
CTGTCTCTCTGCGGTGAGCGGCCGCGGGCCCGTTTAAACCCGCTGATCAGCCTCGACTGTGCCTTCTAGT
TGCCAGCCATCTGTTGTTTGCCCCTCCCCCGTGCCTTCCTTGACCCTGGAAGGTGCCACTCCCACTGTCC
TTTCCTAATAAAATGAGGAAATTGCATCGCATTGTCTGAGTAGGTGTCATTCTATTCTGGGGGGTGGGGT
GGGGCAGGACAGCAAGGGGGAGGATTGGGAAGACAATAGCAGGCATGCTGGGGATGCGGTGGGCTCTATG
GCTTCTGAGGCGGAAAGAACCAGCTGGGGCTCTAGGGGGTATCCCC
[124 nt withheld, positions 7817-7940]
C
[91 nt withheld, positions 7942-8032]
AGGGTGATGGTTCACGTACCTAGAAGTTCCTATTCCGAAGTTCCTATTCTCTAGAAAGTATAGGAACTTC
CTTGGCCAAAAAGCCTGAACTCACCGCGACGTCTGTCGAGAAGTTTCTGATCGAAAAGTTCGACAGCGTC
TCCGACCTGATGCAGCTCTCGGAGGGCGAAGAATCTCGTGCTTTCAGCTTCGATGTAGGAGGGCGTGGAT
ATGTCCTGCGGGTAAATAGCTGCGCCGATGGTTTCTACAAAGATCGTTATGTTTATCGGCACTTTGCATC
GGCCGCGCTCCCGATTCCGGAAGTGCTTGACATTGGGGAATTCAGCGAGAGCCTGACCTATTGCATCTCC
CGCCGTGCACAGGGTGTCACGTTGCAAGACCTGCCTGAAACCGAACTGCCCGCTGTTCTGCAGCCGGTCG
CGGAGGCCATGGATGCGATCGCTGCGGCCGATCTTAGCCAGACGAGCGGGTTCGGCCCATTCGGACCGCA
AGGAATCGGTCAATACACTACATGGCGTGATTTCATATGCGCGATTGCTGATCCCCATGTGTATCACTGG
CAAACTGTGATGGACGACACCGTCAGTGCGTCCGTCGCGCAGGCTCTCGATGAGCTGATGCTTTGGGCCG
AGGACTGCCCCGAAGTCCGGCACCTCGTGCACGCGGATTTCGGCTCCAACAATGTCCTGACGGACAATGG
CCGCATAACAGCGGTCATTGACTGGAGCGAGGCGATGTTCGGGGATTCCCAATACGAGGTCGCCAACATC
TTCTTCTGGAGGCCGTGGTTGGCTTGTATGGAGCAGCAGACGCGCTACTTCGAGCGGAGGCATCCGGAGC
TTGCAGGATCGCCGCGGCTCCGGGCGTATATGCTCCGCATTGGTCTTGACCAACTCTATCAGAGCTTGGT
TGACGGCAATTTCGATGATGCAGCTTGGGCGCAGGGTCGATGCGACGCAATCGTCCGATCCGGAGCCGGG
ACTGTCGGGCGTACACAAATCGCCCGCAGAAGCGCGGCCGTCTGGACCGATGGCTGTGTAGAAGTACTCG
CCGATAGTGGAAACCGACGCCCCAGCACTCGTCCGAGGGCAAAGGAATAGCACGTACTACGAGATTTCGA
TTCCACCGCCGCCTTCTATGAAAGGTTGGGCTTCGGAATCGTTTTCCGGGACGCCGGCTGGATGATCCTC
CAGCGCGGGGATCTCATGCTGGAGTTCTTCGCCCACCCCAACTTGTTTATTGCAGCTTATAATGGTTACA
AATAAAGCAATAGCATCACAAATTTCACAAATAAAGCATTTTTTTCACTGCATTCTAGTTGTGGTTTGTC
CAAACTCATCAATGTATCTTATCATGTCTGTATACCGTCGACCTCTAGCTAGAGCTTGGCGTAATCATGG
TCATAGCTGTTTCCTGTGTGAAATTGTTATCCGCTCACAATTCCACACAACATACGAGCCGGAAGCATAA
AGTGTAAAGCCTGGGGTGCCTAATGAGTGAGCTAACTCACATTAATTGCGTTGCGCTCACTGCCCGCTTT
CCAGTCGGGAAACCTGTCGTGCCAGCTGCATTAATGAATCGGCCAACGCGCGGGGAGAGGCGGTTTGCGT
ATTGGGCGCTCTTCCGCTTCCTCGCTCACTGACTCGCTGCGCTCGGTCGTTCGGCTGCGGCGAGCGGTAT
CAGCTCACTCAAAGGCGGTAATACGGTTATCCACAGAATCAGGGGATAACGCAGGAAAGAACATGTGAGC
AAAAGGCCAGCAAAAGGCCAGGAACCGTAAAAAGGCCGCGTTGCTGGCGTTTTTCCATAGGCTCCGCCCC
CCTGACGAGCATCACAAAAATCGACGCTCAAGTCAGAGGTGGCGAAACCCGACAGGACTATAAAGATACC
AGGCGTTTCCCCCTGGAAGCTCCCTCGTGCGCTCTCCTGTTCCGACCCTGCCGCTTACCGGATACCTGTC
CGCCTTTCTCCCTTCGGGAAGCGTGGCGCTTTCTCATAGCTCACGCTGTAGGTATCTCAGTTCGGTGTAG
GTCGTTCGCTCCAAGCTGGGCTGTGTGCACGAACCCCCCGTTCAGCCCGACCGCTGCGCCTTATCCGGTA
ACTATCGTCTTGAGTCCAACCCGGTAAGACACGACTTATCGCCACTGGCAGCAGCCACTGGTAACAGGAT
TAGCAGAGCGAGGTATGTAGGCGGTGCTACAGAGTTCTTGAAGTGGTGGCCTAACTACGGCTACACTAGA
AGAACAGTATTTGGTATCTGCGCTCTGCTGAAGCCAGTTACCTTCGGAAAAAGAGTTGGTAGCTCTTGAT
CCGGCAAACAAACCACCGCTGGTAGCGGTGGTTTTTTTGTTTGCAAGCAGCAGATTACGCGCAGAAAAAA
AGGATCTCAAGAAGATCCTTTGATCTTTTCTACGGGGTCTGACGCTCAGTGGAACGAAAACTCACGTTAA
GGGATTTTGGTCATGAGATTATCAAAAAGGATCTTCACCTAGATCCTTTTAAATTAAAAATGAAGTTTTA
AATCAATCTAAAGTATATATGAGTAAACTTGGTCTGACAGTTACCAATGCTTAATCAGTGAGGCACCTAT
CTCAGCGATCTGTCTATTTCGTTCATCCATAGTTGCCTGACTCCCCGTCGTGTAGATAACTACGATACGG
GAGGGCTTACCATCTGGCCCCAGTGCTGCAATGATACCGCGAGACCCACGCTCACCGGCTCCAGATTTAT
CAGCAATAAACCAGCCAGCCGGAAGGGCCGAGCGCAGAAGTGGTCCTGCAACTTTATCCGCCTCCATCCA
GTCTATTAATTGTTGCCGGGAAGCTAGAGTAAGTAGTTCGCCAGTTAATAGTTTGCGCAACGTTGTTGCC
ATTGCTACAGGCATCGTGGTGTCACGCTCGTCGTTTGGTATGGCTTCATTCAGCTCCGGTTCCCAACGAT
CAAGGCGAGTTACATGATCCCCCATGTTGTGCAAAAAAGCGGTTAGCTCCTTCGGTCCTCCGATCGTTGT
CAGAAGTAAGTTGGCCGCAGTGTTATCACTCATGGTTATGGCAGCACTGCATAATTCTCTTACTGTCATG
CCATCCGTAAGATGCTTTTCTGTGACTGGTGAGTACTCAACCAAGTCATTCTGAGAATAGTGTATGCGGC
GACCGAGTTGCTCTTGCCCGGCGTCAATACGGGATAATACCGCGCCACATAGCAGAACTTTAAAAGTGCT
CATCATTGGAAAACGTTCTTCGGGGCGAAAACTCTCAAGGATCTTACCGCTGTTGAGATCCAGTTCGATG
TAACCCACTCGTGCACCCAACTGATCTTCAGCATCTTTTACTTTCACCAGCGTTTCTGGGTGAGCAAAAA
CAGGAAGGCAAAATGCCGCAAAAAAGGGAATAAGGGCGACACGGAAATGTTGAATACTCATACTCTTCCT
TTTTCAATATTATTGAAGCATTTATCAGGGTTATTGTCTCATGAGCGGATACATATTTGAATGTATTTAG
AAAAATAAACAAATAGGGGTTCCGCGCACATTTCCCCGAAAAGTGCCACCTGACGTC
