>Addgene plasmid #59830 | pcDNA5 FRT TO myc Separase delta 1278-1291 | addgene partial sequence | sequence record 96462 | CMV-F 5'-CGCAAATGGGCGGTAGGCGTG-3'
TATCAGTGATAGAGATCTCCCTATCAGTGATAGAGATCGTCGACGAGCTCGTTTAGTGAACCGTCAGATC
GCCTGGAGACGCCATCCACGCTGTTTTGACCTCCATAGAAGACACCGGGACCGATCCAGCCTCCGGACTC
TAGCGTTTAAACTTAAGCTTGGTACCCCGGGGAATTCGGCAGATCCCGAGGTCCGACAGCGCCCGGCCCA
GATCCCCACGCCTGCCAGGAGCAAGCCGAGAGCCAGCCGGCCGGCGCACTCCGACTCCGAGCAGTCTCTG
TCCTTCGACCCGAGCCCCGCGCCCTTTCCGGGACCCCTGCCCCGCGGATGGAGCAGAAGCTCATCTCAGA
AGAAGACCTCGAGAGGAGCTTCAAAAGAGTCAACTTTGGGACTCTGCTAAGCAGCCAGAAGGAGGCTGAA
GAGTTGCTGCCCGACTTGAAGGAGTTCCTGTCCAACCCTCCAGCTGGTTTTCCCAGCAGCCGATCTGATG
CTGAGAGGAGACAAGCTTGTGATGCCATCCTGAGGGCTTGCAACCAGCAGCTGACTGCTAAGCTAGCTTG
CCCTAGGCATCTGGGGAGCCTGCTGGAGCTGGCAGAGCTGGCCTGTGATGGCTACTTAGTGTCTACCCCA
CAGCGTCCTCCCCTCTACCTGGAACGAATTCTCTTTGTCTTACTGCGGAATGCTGCTGCACAAGGAAGCC
CAGAGGCCACACTCCGCCTTGCTCAGCCCCTCCATGCCTGCTTGGTGCAGTGCTCTCGCGAGGCTGCTCC
CCAGGACTATGAGGCCGTGGCTCGGGGCAGCTTTTCTCTGCTTTGGAAGGGGGCAGAAGCCCTGTTGGAA
CGGCGAGCTGCATTTGCAGCTCGGCTGAAGGCCTTGAGC
