>Addgene plasmid #59830 | pcDNA5 FRT TO myc Separase delta 1278-1291 | addgene partial sequence | sequence record 96463 | BGH-rev 5'-TAGAAGGCACAGTCGAGG-3'
GCAGAGAGACAGGCAAGCCATAGGCTATAGGTGCAGCCCCAATAAGATACTTGAGTCGGGGAGCTTGGCG
GGCCTGGTTTACATAGTAGAGAAGGGGGGCCCCTGGGCCTGCTCCAAGCCAGCCTTGCAGCAGAGCTTCC
GTGTAGCGGTCAATGTCGCGGTCAGTCACATCCCAGAGATTACCCAGAAACAAGGGGCAACCAGCCATGA
TGTACTTGAGCACGATGCCAGCCCCCTCCAGGTTTCCATGCACAGCCAGGGCCGCACTGCTACAGCCAAA
CAGCAGGGCCACTGCCCGACAGCTCAGCCGCAGGACAGCCTGCCCATCAAGGAAGCGGGCACCAGCCCCA
TGCCCTGCATAGATATACAAATCATGCTTTGTCAGGGCTTCCTGCACCTGTTCAGGTCTTGGCACCTCCC
CAACCACTCCTCTCCAGCCAGCTTCACTGCTGAAATTGGCTCGAAATTGCTCCTCTGTGCTTGACAGGTT
ATTGTGAGGGTTCAGGACATAGAAGGTACTTCGTGGATCCACCCCTTGACTCAGCACTGGCGAGGCCCCA
TACTCTTTGATGATGGAGTAGCTGAGTAGGAAGCGGAAGGAGGGCAGCCGGGTGACAGGCAGTGCTTGGA
GGCTGGGCATGCTTTCCCACGGCAGCTTCTGCAAGTCCTTGTCTAGGACCAAGACAAGGTGGCTATTGCT
TGGTACTGTCAGGCCCTGTAGACGTCCTACTGCCTCATTCAGGAGCT
