>Addgene plasmid #59830 | pcDNA5 FRT TO myc Separase delta 1278-1291 | addgene partial sequence | sequence record 96464 | hESPL1-F 5'-cctaagaggccctgctctag-3'
ATAGCACCTTCTACAAACTCCTCCCCAGTCTTGAAAACCAAGCCCCAGCCCATACCCAACTTCCTGTCCC
ATTCACCCACCTGTGACTGCTCGCTCTGCGCCAGCCCTGTCCTCACAGCAGTCTGTCTGCGCTGGGTATT
GGTCACGGCAGGGGTGAGGCTGGCCATGGGCCACCAAGCCCAGGGTCTGGATCTGCTGCAGGTCGTGCTG
AAGGGCTGTCCTGAAGCCGCTGAGCGCCTCACCCAAGCTCTCCAAGCTTCCCTGAATCATAAAACACCCC
CCTCCTTGGTTCCAAGCCTCTTGGATGAGATCTTGGCTCAAGCATACACACTGTTGGCACTGGAGGGCCT
GAACCAGCCATCAAACGAGAGCCTGCAGAAGGTTCTACAGTCAGGGCTGAAGTTTGTAGCAGCACGGATA
CCCCACCTAGAGCCCTGGCGAGCCAGCCTGCTCTTGATTTGGGCCCTCACAAAACTATCCTGGGGCTGGC
AGCCACCATTAATAAAAAGTGTCCCTGGCTCAGAGCCCTCTAAGACTCAGGGCCAAAAACGTTCTGGACG
AGGGCGCCAAAAGTTAGCCTCTGCTCCCCTGAGCCTCAATAATACCTCTCAGAAAGGTCTGGAAGGTAGA
GGACTGCCCTGCACACCTAAACCCCCAGACCGGATCAGGCAAGCTGGCCCTCATGTCCCCTTCACGGTGT
TTGAGGAAGTCTGCCCTACAGAGAGCAAGCCTGAAGTACCCCAGGCCCCCAGGGTACAACAGAGAGTCCA
GACGCGCCTCAAGGTGAACTTCAGTGATGACAGTGAC
